>Addgene plasmid #133567 | SpyTag003-Talin rod-mCherry | addgene full sequence | sequence record 267046 | Addgene NGS Result
GTGATGCGGTTTTGGCAGTACATCAATGGGCGTGGATAGCGGTTTGACTCACGGGGATTTCCAAGTCTCC
ACCCCATTGACGTCAATGGGAGTTTGTTTTGGCACCAAAATCAACGGGACTTTCCAAAATGTCGTAACAA
CTCCGCCCCATTGACGCAAATGGGCGGTAGGCGTGTACGGTGGGAGGTCTATATAAGCAGAGCTGGTTTA
GTGAACCGTCAGATCCGCTAGCGCTACCGGTGCCACCATGGGCCGTGGCGTGCCTCATATCGTGATGGTG
GACGCCTACAAGCGTTACAAGCAGCAGTACAACCGAGTGGGGAAAGTGGAGCACGGCTCTGTGGCTCTGC
CAGCCATCATGCGCTCTGGAGCCTCTGGTCCTGAGAATTTCCAGGTGGGGAGCATGCCACCTGCCCAGCA
GCAGATCACCAGTGGCCAGATGCACCGAGGACACATGCCACCTCTGACTTCAGCCCAGCAGGCGCTCACT
GGAACCATTAACTCCAGCATGCAGGCTGTGCAGGCTGCCCAGGCCACTCTGGATGACTTTGAGACTCTAC
CCCCTCTTGGCCAGGATGCTGCCTCCAAAGCTTGGCGTAAGAACAAGATGGATGAATCAAAGCATGAGAT
CCACTCCCAGGTAGATGCCATCACAGCTGGCACTGCCTCTGTGGTAAACCTGACAGCAGGAGATCCTGCA
GAGACAGACTATACAGCAGTGGGCTGTGCAGTCACCACCATCTCTTCCAACCTGACGGAGATGTCCCGTG
GGGTGAAGCTATTGGCTGCCCTGCTGGAGGATGAAGGCGGCAATGGCCGGCCCCTTCTGCAAGCAGCAAA
GGGCCTTGCAGGGGCTGTGTCGGAACTGCTTCGCAGTGCTCAGCCCGCCAGCGCTGAGCCTCGTCAGAAC
CTGCTGCAGGCAGCCGGGAACGTGGGCCAGGCCAGTGGGGAGCTGTTGCAGCAAATTGGGGAAAGTGACA
CTGACCCCCACTTCCAGGATGTTCTAATGCAGCTAGCAAACGCAGTGGCAAGTGCTGCAGCCGCCCTGGT
CCTCAAGGCCAAGAGTGTGGCCCAGCGCACAGAGGATTCCGGGCTTCAGACCCAAGTGATTGCTGCAGCT
ACGCAATGTGCTCTGTCCACTTCCCAGCTGGTGGCCTGTACCAAGGTGGTAGCACCTACAATCAGCTCAC
CTGTGTGCCAAGAACAGCTAGTCGAGGCTGGGCGACTGGTGGCCAAAGCTGTGGAGGGCTGTGTGTCTGC
CTCGCAAGCAGCTACAGAAGATGGACAGCTGCTTCGAGGGGTAGGAGCAGCAGCCACGGCTGTCACCCAG
GCCCTCAATGAGCTGCTGCAGCACGTGAAGGCCCACGCCACCGGAGCTGGGCCTGCCGGTCGGTATGACC
AAGCCACTGATACCATCCTCACCGTCACTGAAAACATCTTCAGCTCCATGGGTGATGCTGGGGAGATGGT
GCGCCAGGCCCGCATCCTGGCCCAAGCCACCTCAGACCTGGTCAATGCTATCAAGGCCGATGCTGAGGGG
GAGAGTGATCTGGAGAACTCTAGAAAGCTCCTGAGTGCTGCCAAGATCCTCGCTGATGCCACCGCCAAGA
TGGTGGAGGCGGCCAAGGGAGCAGCCGCCCACCCTGACAGTGAGGAACAGCAGCAGCGACTGCGTGAAGC
AGCTGAGGGGCTTCGCATGGCCACCAATGCAGCTGCGCAGAACGCCATCAAGAAGAAGTTGGTGCAGCGC
CTGGAGCATGCAGCCAAGCAAGCTGCAGCCTCTGCAACACAGACCATTGCTGCAGCCCAACATGCAGCCT
CTGCCCCCAAGGCCTCTGCGGGCCCCCAGCCCCTACTGGTGCAGAGCTGTAAGGCCGTGGCAGAGCAGAT
TCCGTTGCTGGTGCAGGGTGTCCGAGGAAGTCAAGCTCAGCCTGACAGCCCTAGTGCTCAGCTCGCCCTC
ATTGCTGCCAGCCAGAGCTTCCTGCAGCCAGGTGGGAAGATGGTGGCAGCGGCAAAAGCCTCAGTGCCAA
CAATTCAGGACCAGGCTTCAGCGATGCAGCTGAGTCAGTGCGCAAAGAACCTAGGCACTGCCCTGGCCGA
GCTGCGCACTGCTGCTCAGAAGGCTCAGGAGGCATGTGGACCTTTGGAGATGGATTCTGCACTGAGTGTT
GTACAAAATCTAGAGAAAGACCTACAGGAAATAAAAGCAGCAGCTCGAGATGGCAAGCTTAAGCCCTTAC
CTGGGGAAACAATGGAGAAGTGTACCCAAGATCTTGGCAACAGCACCAAAGCGGTGAGCTCTGCCATCGC
CAAGCTGCTGGGGGAGATTGCCCAGGGCAACGAGAACTATGCAGGTATTGCAGCTCGGGATGTAGCTGGT
GGACTAAGGTCACTAGCCCAGGCTGCGCGGGGTGTGGCTGCGCTGACATCAGATCCTGCAGTGCAGGCCA
TTGTGCTTGACACAGCCAGCGACGTTCTGGACAAGGCCAGCAGCCTCATTGAAGAGGCAAAAAAAGCATC
TGGACACCCAGGGGACCCAGAAAGCCAGCAAAGGCTTGCTCAGGTAGCTAAAGCAGTGACCCAAGCCCTG
AACCGCTGTGTCAGCTGCCTGCCTGGCCAAAGAGACGTGGATAATGCCCTACGAGCCGTTGGAGATGCCA
GCAAGCGACTCCTGAGTGACTTGCTTCCTCCAAGCACGGGGACATTTCAAGAAGCACAGAGCCGATTGAA
TGAAGCTGCAGCTGGGTTAAATCAGGCCGCCACAGAACTGGTGCAAGCCTCCCGAGGAACTCCTCAGGAC
CTGGCTCGGGCCTCCGGCCGATTTGGACAGGACTTCAGCACCTTCCTGGAAGCTGGTGTGGAGATGGCCG
GACAGGCCCCGAGCCAGGAGGACCGAGCCCAGGTGGTGTCCAACCTGAAGGGCATATCCATGTCTTCAAG
CAAACTTCTCCTTGCCGCTAAGGCCTTGTCCACAGACCCTGCTTCTCCCAACCTCAAGAGTCAGCTGGCT
GCGGCTGCCCGGGCAGTGACGGACAGCATCAACCAGCTCATCACCATGTGCACCCAGCAGGCACCTGGCC
AGAAGGAGTGTGACAATGCACTTCGGCAGCTAGAGACAGTCCGAGAACTCCTGGAGAATCCAGTCCAGCC
CATCAACGACATGTCCTACTTCGGTTGCTTGGACAGTGTCATGGAGAACTCCAAGGTCCTAGGTGAGGCC
ATGACTGGCATCTCCCAAAATGCCAAGAATGGAAATCTGCCGGAGTTTGGAGATGCCATTGCCACAGCCT
CCAAGGCTCTCTGTGGCTTCACGGAGGCAGCCGCACAGGCAGCATATCTAGTTGGTGTCTCTGACCCCAA
CAGCCAAGCTGGACAGCAAGGACTGGTGGAACCCACACAGTTTGCCCGTGCAAACCAGGCAATTCAGATG
GCCTGTCAGAGTCTGGGGGAGCCTGGCTGTACCCAGGCCCAGGTGTTATCTGCAGCCACTATTGTAGCCA
AACACACATCTGCATTGTGTAACAGCTGTCGCCTGGCTTCCGCTAGGACTGCCAATCCCACTGCCAAGCG
CCAGTTTGTACAGTCAGCCAAGGAGGTGGCCAACAGTACAGCCAATCTTGTCAAGACCATCAAGGCACTA
GATGGGGACTTCACAGAAGAGAACCGTGCCCAGTGCCGAGCAGCCACAGCCCCTCTGCTGGAAGCTGTGG
ATAACCTGAGTGCCTTTGCCTCCAACCCTGAGTTCTCCAGCGTCCCTGCCCAGATCAGCCCTGAGGGCAG
AGCAGCCATGGAGCCCATTGTAATCTCTGCTAAGACAATGTTGGAGAGTGCTGGAGGGCTCATCCAGACA
GCTCGGGCGTTAGCAGTCAATCCCCGAGACCCCCCACGTTGGTCTGTGCTAGCTGGCCACTCTCGGACTG
TCTCAGATTCCATCAAGAAACTTATTACAAGCATGAGGGACAAAGCCCCAGGGCAGCTGGAGTGTGAGAC
AGCCATTGCGGCTCTGAACAGCTGCTTGCGGGACCTAGATCAGGCTTCGCTTGCCGCTGTCAGCCAGCAG
CTTGCTCCCCGTGAAGGAATCTCTCAAGAGGCTTTGCACACCCAGATGCTCACTGCAGTGCAAGAAATTT
CTCATCTCATTGAGCCGCTGGCCAGCGCTGCTCGGGCTGAAGCCTCCCAGCTGGGACACAAGGTGTCCCA
AATGGCCCAGTACTTTGAACCACTCACCCTGGCTGCAGTGGGTGCTGCGTCTAAGACCCTGAGCCACCCG
CAGCAGATGGCACTTCTGGACCAGACTAAAACGTTGGCAGAGTCTGCCTTGCAGTTGCTATATACTGCCA
AGGAGGCTGGTGGTAACCCCAAGCAAGCAGCACACACCCAGGAAGCCCTGGAGGAGGCTGTGCAGATGAT
GACAGAGGCCGTAGAAGACCTGACGACGACCCTCAACGAAGCAGCCAGTGCTGCAGGAGTCGTTGGCGGC
ATGGTGGACTCTATCACTCAGGCCATCAACCAGCTAGATGAAGGACCTATGGGTGACCCAGAAGGCTCAT
TCGTAGATTACCAGACAACCATGGTGAGGACAGCCAAGGCCATTGCTGTCACTGTTCAGGAGATGGTAAC
CAAGTCAAACACCAGCCCTGAAGAGCTAGGCCCTCTTGCCAACCAGCTGACCAGTGACTATGGCCGACTG
GCCTCACAAGCCAAGCCTGCAGCTGTGGCTGCTGAAAATGAAGAGATAGGCGCTCACATCAAACACCGAG
TACAGGAGCTGGGCCATGGCTGCTCTGCTCTGGTCACCAAGGCAGGTGCCTTGCAGTGTAGCCCCAGTGA
TGTCTACACCAAGAAGGAGCTCATAGAGTGTGCCCGCAGAGTGTCAGAGAAGGTCTCCCATGTTCTGGCT
GCACTCCAGGCTGGGAATCGTGGTACCCAGGCCTGCATTACAGCAGCCAGTGCTGTGTCTGGTATCATTG
CTGACCTCGACACCACCATCATGTTCGCTACTGCTGGCACACTTAACCGTGAGGGTGCTGAAACTTTTGC
TGACCACCGGGAGGGTATCTTAAAGACAGCAAAGGTTCTTGTGGAGGACACCAAGGTCCTAGTGCAGAAT
GCAGCTGGGAGCCAGGAGAAGTTGGCACAAGCCGCCCAGTCCTCCGTGGCCACCATTACCCGCCTCGCTG
ATGTGGTCAAGCTCGGTGCAGCCAGCCTAGGAGCCGAAGACCCTGAAACTCAGGTGGTGCTGATCAATGC
AGTAAAGGACGTAGCCAAGGCCCTGGGTGACCTCATCAGCGCTACGAAGGCTGCAGCGGGCAAAGTTGGG
GATGACCCTGCAGTGTGGCAGCTCAAGAACTCTGCCAAGGTGATGGTGACCAATGTGACATCATTGCTCA
AGACAGTGAAGGCTGTGGAAGATGAGGCCACCAAAGGCACACGGGCCCTAGAGGCAACCACAGAGCACAT
ACGTCAGGAACTGGCGGTCTTCTGTTCCCCAGAGCCACCTGCCAAGACCTCTACCCCTGAAGACTTCATC
CGAATGACCAAGGGTATTACTATGGCAACAGCCAAAGCCGTTGCTGCTGGCAATTCCTGTCGACAGGAAG
ATGTCATTGCCACAGCCAATCTGAGCCGACGGGCTATTGCGGACATGCTTCGGGCTTGCAAGGAAGCAGC
TTTCCACCCAGAAGTGGCGCCTGATGTACGGCTCCGAGCCCTGCACTATGGCCGGGAGTGTGCCAATGGT
TACCTGGAACTGCTGGACCACGTGCTGCTGACCCTTCAGAAGCCAAACCCAGACCTGAAGCAGCAGCTAA
CTGGACACTCAAAGCGGGTTGCTGGCTCTGTGACTGAGCTCATCCAGGCTGCTGAAGCCATGAAAGGAAC
AGAGTGGGTGGACCCAGAGGACCCTACTGTCATTGCTGAGAATGAGCTCTTGGGAGCCGCAGCCGCCATC
GAGGCTGCAGCCAAGAAGCTGGAGCAGCTGAAGCCCAGGGCCAAACCCAAGGAGGCGGATGAGTCCTTGA
ACTTTGAGGAACAAATCCTAGAAGCTGCCAAGTCCATCGCTGCAGCCACCAGTGCACTGGTAAAGGCTGC
GTCAGCAGCCCAGAGGGAGCTGGTGGCTCAAGGAAAGGTGGGCGCCATTCCAGCCAATGCACTGGATGAT
GGGCAGTGGTCGCAGGGCCTCATTTCCGCTGCCCGTATGGTGGCTGCGGCCACCAACAATCTGTGTGAAG
CAGCTAACGCAGCTGTCCAGGGCCATGCTAGCCAGGAGAAACTCATTTCCTCAGCCAAGCAAGTAGCTGC
CTCCACAGCTCAGCTCCTGGTAGCTTGCAAGGTCAAAGCAGATCAGGACTCTGAGGCAATGAAACGGCTC
CAGGCTGCTGGCAATGCAGTGAAGAGGGCCTCAGATAACCTGGTAAAGGCGGCCCAGAAAGCTGCAGCCT
TCGAAGACCAGGAGAATGAGACGGTGGTGGTGAAGGAGAAAATGGTTGGGGGCATTGCCCAGATTATCGC
AGCACAGGAAGAGATGCTTCGGAAGGAACGAGAGCTGGAAGAGGCTCGGAAAAAGCTCGCCCAGATCCGG
CAGCAGCAGTACAAGTTCTTGCCTTCAGAGCTTCGAGACGAGCACATGGTGAGCAAGGGCGAGGAGGATA
ACATGGCCATCATCAAGGAGTTCATGCGCTTCAAGGTGCACATGGAGGGCTCCGTGAACGGCCACGAGTT
CGAGATCGAGGGCGAGGGCGAGGGCCGCCCCTACGAGGGCACCCAGACCGCCAAGCTGAAGGTGACCAAG
GGTGGCCCCCTGCCCTTCGCCTGGGACATCCTGTCCCCTCAGTTCATGTACGGCTCCAAGGCCTACGTGA
AGCACCCCGCCGACATCCCCGACTACTTGAAGCTGTCCTTCCCCGAGGGCTTCAAGTGGGAGCGCGTGAT
GAACTTCGAGGACGGCGGCGTGGTGACCGTGACCCAGGACTCCTCCCTGCAGGACGGCGAGTTCATCTAC
AAGGTGAAGCTGCGCGGCACCAACTTCCCCTCCGACGGCCCCGTAATGCAGAAGAAGACCATGGGCTGGG
AGGCCTCCTCCGAGCGGATGTACCCCGAGGACGGCGCCCTGAAGGGCGAGATCAAGCAGAGGCTGAAGCT
GAAGGACGGCGGCCACTACGACGCTGAGGTCAAGACCACCTACAAGGCCAAGAAGCCCGTGCAGCTGCCC
GGCGCCTACAACGTCAACATCAAGTTGGACATCACCTCCCACAACGAGGACTACACCATCGTGGAACAGT
ACGAACGCGCCGAGGGCCGCCACTCCACCGGCGGCATGGACGAGCTGTACAAGTAACCGCGGGCCCGGGA
TCCACCGGATCTAGATAACTGATCATAATCAGCCATACCACATTTGTAGAGGTTTTACTTGCTTTAAAAA
ACCTCCCACACCTCCCCCTGAACCTGAAACATAAAATGAATGCAATTGTTGTTGTTAACTTGTTTATTGC
AGCTTATAATGGTTACAAATAAAGCAATAGCATCACAAATTTCACAAATAAAGCATTTTTTTCACTGCAT
TCTAGTTGTGGTTTGTCCAAACTCATCAATGTATCTTAACGCGTAAATTGTAAGCGTTAATATTTTGTTA
AAATTCGCGTTAAATTTTTGTTAAATCAGCTCATTTTTTAACCAATAGGCCGAAATCGGCAAAATCCCTT
ATAAATCAAAAGAATAGACCGAGATAGGGT
[37 nt withheld, positions 7731-7767]
AAAGAACGTGGACTCCAACGTCAAAGG
[49 nt withheld, positions 7795-7843]
T
[91 nt withheld, positions 7845-7935]
G
[124 nt withheld, positions 7937-8060]
CAGGTGGCACTTTTCGGGGAAATGTGCGCGGAACCCCTATTTGTTTATTTTTCTAAATACATTCAAATAT
GTATCCGCTCATGAGACAATAACCCTGATAAATGCTTCAATAATATTGAAAAAGGAAGAGTCCTGAGGCG
GAAAGAACCAGCTGTGGAATGTGTGTCAGTTAGGGTGTGGAAAGTCCCCAGGCTCCCCAGCAGGCAGAAG
TATGCAAAGCATGCATCTCAATTAGTCAGCAACCAGGTGTGGAAAGTCCCCAGGCTCCCCAGCAGGCAGA
AGTATGCAAAGCATGCATCTCAATTAGTCAGCAACCATAGTCCCGCCCCTAACTCCGCCCATCCCGCCCC
TAACTCCGCCCAGTTCCGCCCATTCTCCGCCCCATGGCTGACTAATTTTTTTTATTTATGCAGAGGCCGA
GGCCGCCTCGGCCTCTGAGCTATTCCAGAAGTAGTGAGGAGGCTTTTTTGGAGGCCTAGGCTTTTGCAAA
GATCGATCAAGAGACAGGATGAGGATCGTTTCGCATGATTGAACAAGATGGATTGCACGCAGGTTCTCCG
GCCGCTTGGGTGGAGAGGCTATTCGGCTATGACTGGGCACAACAGACAATCGGCTGCTCTGATGCCGCCG
TGTTCCGGCTGTCAGCGCAGGGGCGCCCGGTTCTTTTTGTCAAGACCGACCTGTCCGGTGCCCTGAATGA
ACTGCAAGACGAGGCAGCGCGGCTATCGTGGCTGGCCACGACGGGCGTTCCTTGCGCAGCTGTGCTCGAC
GTTGTCACTGAAGCGGGAAGGGACTGGCTGCTATTGGGCGAAGTGCCGGGGCAGGATCTCCTGTCATCTC
ACCTTGCTCCTGCCGAGAAAGTATCCATCATGGCTGATGCAATGCGGCGGCTGCATACGCTTGATCCGGC
TACCTGCCCATTCGACCACCAAGCGAAACATCGCATCGAGCGAGCACGTACTCGGATGGAAGCCGGTCTT
GTCGATCAGGATGATCTGGACGAAGAGCATCAGGGGCTCGCGCCAGCCGAACTGTTCGCCAGGCTCAAGG
CGAGCATGCCCGACGGCGAGGATCTCGTCGTGACCCATGGCGATGCCTGCTTGCCGAATATCATGGTGGA
AAATGGCCGCTTTTCTGGATTCATCGACTGTGGCCGGCTGGGTGTGGCGGACCGCTATCAGGACATAGCG
TTGGCTACCCGTGATATTGCTGAAGAGCTTGGCGGCGAATGGGCTGACCGCTTCCTCGTGCTTTACGGTA
TCGCCGCTCCCGATTCGCAGCGCATCGCCTTCTATCGCCTTCTTGACGAGTTCTTCTGAGCGGGACTCTG
GGGTTCGAAATGACCGACCAAGCGACGCCCAACCTGCCATCACGAGATTTCGATTCCACCGCCGCCTTCT
ATGAAAGGTTGGGCTTCGGAATCGTTTTCCGGGACGCCGGCTGGATGATCCTCCAGCGCGGGGATCTCAT
GCTGGAGTTCTTCGCCCACCCTAGGGGGAGGCTAACTGAAACACGGAAGGAGACAATACCGGAAGGAACC
CGCGCTATGACGGCAATAAAAAGACAGAATAAAACGCACGGTGTTGGGTCGTTTGTTCATAAACGCGGGG
TTCGGTCCCAGGGCTGGCACTCTGTCGATACCCCACCGAGACCCCATTGGGGCCAATACGCCCGCGTTTC
TTCCTTTTCCCCACCCCACCCCCCAAGTTCGGGTGAAGGCCCAGGGCTCGCAGCCAACGTCGGGGCGGCA
GGCCCTGCCATAGCCTCAGGTTACTCATATATACTTTAGATTGATTTAAAACTTCATTTTTAATTTAAAA
GGATCTAGGTGAAGATCCTTTTTGATAATCTCATGACCAAAATCCCTTAACGTGAGTTTTCGTTCCACTG
AGCGTCAGACCCCGTAGAAAAGATCAAAGGATCTTCTTGAGATCCTTTTTTTCTGCGCGTAATCTGCTGC
TTGCAAACAAAAAAACCACCGCTACCAGCGGTGGTTTGTTTGCCGGATCAAGAGCTACCAACTCTTTTTC
CGAAGGTAACTGGCTTCAGCAGAGCGCAGATACCAAATACTGTTCTTCTAGTGTAGCCGTAGTTAGGCCA
CCACTTCAAGAACTCTGTAGCACCGCCTACATACCTCGCTCTGCTAATCCTGTTACCAGTGGCTGCTGCC
AGTGGCGATAAGTCGTGTCTTACCGGGTTGGACTCAAGACGATAGTTACCGGATAAGGCGCAGCGGTCGG
GCTGAACGGGGGGTTCGTGCACACAGCCCAGCTTGGAGCGAACGACCTACACCGAACTGAGATACCTACA
GCGTGAGCTATGAGAAAGCGCCACGCTTCCCGAAGGGAGAAAGGCGGACAGGTATCCGGTAAGCGGCAGG
GTCGGAACAGGAGAGCGCACGAGGGAGCTTCCAGGGGGAAACGCCTGGTATCTTTATAGTCCTGTCGGGT
TTCGCCACCTCTGACTTGAGCGTCGATTTTTGTGATGCTCGTCAGGGGGGCGGAGCCTATGGAAAAACGC
CAGCAACGCGGCCTTTTTACGGTTCCTGGCCTTTTGCTGGCCTTTTGCTCACATGTTCTTTCCTGCGTTA
TCCCCTGATTCTGTGGATAACCGTATTACCGCCATGCATTAGTTATTAATAGTAATCAATTACGGGGTCA
TTAGTTCATAGCCCATATATGGAGTTCCGCGTTACATAACTTACGGTAAATGGCCCGCCTGGCTGACCGC
CCAACGACCCCCGCCCATTGACGTCAATAATGACGTATGTTCCCATAGTAACGCCAATAGGGACTTTCCA
TTGACGTCAATGGGTGGAGTATTTACGGTAAACTGCCCACTTGGCAGTACATCAAGTGTATCATATGCCA
AGTACGCCCCCTATTGACGTCAATGACGGTAAATGGCCCGCCTGGCATTATGCCCAGTACATGACCTTAT
GGGACTTTCCTACTTGGCAGTACATCTACGTATTAGTCATCGCTATTACCATG
Features (pLannotate 1.2.2; 14 found; start..end, strand, type, name):
      1..204     +  promoter       CMV promoter: human cytomegalovirus (CMV) immediate early promoter
    299..6625    +  CDS            Tln1 (fragment): TLN1_MOUSE - Also known as Tln. Experimental evidence at protein level: Swiss-Prot protein existence level 1. Probably involved in connections of major cytoskeletal structures to the plasma membrane. High molecular weight cytoskeletal protein concentrated at regions of cell-substratum contact and, in lymphocytes, at cell-cell contacts. From Mus musculus (Mouse).
   6626..7333    +  CDS            mCherry: mCherry is a basic (constitutively fluorescent) red fluorescent protein published in 2004, derived from Discosoma sp.. It is reported to be a very rapidly-maturing monomer with low acid sensitivity.
   7336..7358    +  misc_feature   MCS (fragment): multiple cloning site
   7370..7454    +  CDS            large T antigen (fragment): large T antigen from SV40 (simian virus 40)
   7477..7598    +  polyA_signal   SV40 poly(A) signal: SV40 polyadenylation signal
   7632..8060    -  rep_origin     f1 ori (sequence partly withheld): f1 bacteriophage origin of replication; arrow indicates direction of (+) strand synthesis
   8087..8191    +  promoter       AmpR promoter: bla
   8193..8550    +  promoter       SV40 promoter: SV40 enhancer and early promoter
   8585..9379    +  CDS            NeoR/KanR: aminoglycoside phosphotransferase from Tn5; aph(3')-II (or nptII); confers resistance to neomycin, kanamycin, and G418 (Geneticin®)
   9400..9552    +  CDS            ble (fragment): BLE_KLEPN - Experimental evidence at protein level: Swiss-Prot protein existence level 1. Binding protein with a strong affinity to the bleomycin family of antibiotics. Binds to CL990; an antimitotic-antibiotic compound. From Klebsiella pneumoniae.
   9611..9658    +  polyA_signal   HSV TK poly(A) signal: herpes simplex virus thymidine kinase polyadenylation signal (Cole and Stacy, 1985)
   9987..10575   +  rep_origin     ori: high-copy-number ColE1/pMB1/pBR322/pUC origin of replication
  10750..11053   +  enhancer       CMV enhancer: human cytomegalovirus immediate early enhancer
