[The description below was written by a language model from this plasmid's Addgene catalogue record and pLannotate feature annotations shown in this document.]
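Description:
SpyTag003-Talin rod-mCherry is an 11,053 bp mammalian expression plasmid built on the Clontech pEGFP-C1 backbone, with a roughly 7.1 kb synthetic fusion insert introduced by Gibson cloning. It is propagated in E. coli from a high-copy ColE1/pUC-type origin and also carries an f1 phage origin. A single NeoR/KanR (Tn5 aminoglycoside phosphotransferase) gene provides selection in both hosts. A bacterial bla-type promoter drives it for kanamycin resistance, and the adjacent SV40 enhancer/early promoter drives it for G418 selection of transfected mammalian cells, with the HSV TK polyadenylation signal terminating the cassette. The short annotated fragments of ble, SV40 large T antigen and the multiple cloning site are backbone remnants rather than functional payload.

The expression cassette uses the human CMV immediate-early enhancer and promoter, which span the numbering origin of the circular sequence, and ends with the SV40 poly(A) signal. The feature table identifies a large fragment of mouse talin-1 (Tln1), consistent with the rod region named in the construct, followed directly by mCherry, a monomeric red fluorescent protein, so the fusion carries a C-terminal reporter. SpyTag003 is not separately annotated. From the construct name it is expected at the N-terminus, probably in the short unannotated stretch between the promoter and the talin sequence. SpyTag003 is an engineered peptide that forms a spontaneous covalent isopeptide bond with its partner protein SpyCatcher003.

The recorded purpose is simply expression of this fusion in mammalian cells. The design would allow the fluorescently tracked talin rod to be covalently coupled inside cells to a SpyCatcher003-bearing partner, though the record does not state which partner construct is intended.
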