Addgene plasmid #133567: SpyTag003-Talin rod-mCherry
Purpose: Expresses SpyTag003-Talin rod-mCherry in mammalian cells
Depositing lab: Mark Howarth. Depositing organization: University of Oxford. Publication: Approaching infinite affinity through engineering of peptide-protein interaction. Keeble AH, Turkki P, Stokes S, Khairil Anuar INA, Rahikainen R, Hytonen VP, Howarth M. Proc Natl Acad Sci U S A. 2019 Dec 10. pii: 1909653116. doi: 10.1073/pnas.1909653116. PubMed 31822621.
Backbone
  Vector backbone: pEGFP-C1
  Backbone manufacturer: Clontech
  Backbone size w/o insert (bp): 3964
  Total vector size (bp): 11053
  Vector type: Mammalian Expression
  Selectable markers: Neomycin (select with G418)
Growth in bacteria
  Bacterial resistance: Kanamycin, 50 μg/mL
  Growth temperature: 37°C
  Growth strain: DH5alpha
  Copy number: High Copy
Gene/Insert
  Gene/Insert name: SpyTag003-Talin rod-mCherry
  Species: Synthetic
  Insert size (bp): 7089
  Promoter: CMV
  Cloning method: Gibson Cloning
  Sequencing primers: 5′ CMV; 3′ EBV
Terms and licenses: Academic/Nonprofit Terms; Industry Terms: Not Available to Industry
How to cite: SpyTag003-Talin rod-mCherry was a gift from Mark Howarth (Addgene plasmid # 133567 ; http://n2t.net/addgene:133567 ; RRID:Addgene_133567)
