>Addgene plasmid #133567 | SpyTag003-Talin rod-mCherry | depositor partial sequence | sequence record 256626 | SpyTag003-Talin rod-mCherry gene 7089 bp
ATGGGCCGTGGCGTGCCTCATATCGTGATGGTGGACGCCTACAAGCGTTACAAGCAGCAGTACAACCGAG
TGGGGAAAGTGGAGCACGGCTCTGTGGCTCTGCCAGCCATCATGCGCTCTGGAGCCTCTGGTCCTGAGAA
TTTCCAGGTGGGGAGCATGCCACCTGCCCAGCAGCAGATCACCAGTGGCCAGATGCACCGAGGACACATG
CCACCTCTGACTTCAGCCCAGCAGGCGCTCACTGGAACCATTAACTCCAGCATGCAGGCTGTGCAGGCTG
CCCAGGCCACTCTGGATGACTTTGAGACTCTACCCCCTCTTGGCCAGGATGCTGCCTCCAAAGCTTGGCG
TAAGAACAAGATGGATGAATCAAAGCATGAGATCCACTCCCAGGTAGATGCCATCACAGCTGGCACTGCC
TCTGTGGTAAACCTGACAGCAGGAGATCCTGCAGAGACAGACTATACAGCAGTGGGCTGTGCAGTCACCA
CCATCTCTTCCAACCTGACGGAGATGTCCCGTGGGGTGAAGCTATTGGCTGCCCTGCTGGAGGATGAAGG
CGGCAATGGCCGGCCCCTTCTGCAAGCAGCAAAGGGCCTTGCAGGGGCTGTGTCGGAACTGCTTCGCAGT
GCTCAGCCCGCCAGCGCTGAGCCTCGTCAGAACCTGCTGCAGGCAGCCGGGAACGTGGGCCAGGCCAGTG
GGGAGCTGTTGCAGCAAATTGGGGAAAGTGACACTGACCCCCACTTCCAGGATGTTCTAATGCAGCTAGC
AAACGCAGTGGCAAGTGCTGCAGCCGCCCTGGTCCTCAAGGCCAAGAGTGTGGCCCAGCGCACAGAGGAT
TCCGGGCTTCAGACCCAAGTGATTGCTGCAGCTACGCAATGTGCTCTGTCCACTTCCCAGCTGGTGGCCT
GTACCAAGGTGGTAGCACCTACAATCAGCTCACCTGTGTGCCAAGAACAGCTAGTCGAGGCTGGGCGACT
GGTGGCCAAAGCTGTGGAGGGCTGTGTGTCTGCCTCGCAAGCAGCTACAGAAGATGGACAGCTGCTTCGA
GGGGTAGGAGCAGCAGCCACGGCTGTCACCCAGGCCCTCAATGAGCTGCTGCAGCACGTGAAGGCCCACG
CCACCGGAGCTGGGCCTGCCGGTCGGTATGACCAAGCCACTGATACCATCCTCACCGTCACTGAAAACAT
CTTCAGCTCCATGGGTGATGCTGGGGAGATGGTGCGCCAGGCCCGCATCCTGGCCCAAGCCACCTCAGAC
CTGGTCAATGCTATCAAGGCCGATGCTGAGGGGGAGAGTGATCTGGAGAACTCTAGAAAGCTCCTGAGTG
CTGCCAAGATCCTCGCTGATGCCACCGCCAAGATGGTGGAGGCGGCCAAGGGAGCAGCCGCCCACCCTGA
CAGTGAGGAACAGCAGCAGCGACTGCGTGAAGCAGCTGAGGGGCTTCGCATGGCCACCAATGCAGCTGCG
CAGAACGCCATCAAGAAGAAGTTGGTGCAGCGCCTGGAGCATGCAGCCAAGCAAGCTGCAGCCTCTGCAA
CACAGACCATTGCTGCAGCCCAACATGCAGCCTCTGCCCCCAAGGCCTCTGCGGGCCCCCAGCCCCTACT
GGTGCAGAGCTGTAAGGCCGTGGCAGAGCAGATTCCGTTGCTGGTGCAGGGTGTCCGAGGAAGTCAAGCT
CAGCCTGACAGCCCTAGTGCTCAGCTCGCCCTCATTGCTGCCAGCCAGAGCTTCCTGCAGCCAGGTGGGA
AGATGGTGGCAGCGGCAAAAGCCTCAGTGCCAACAATTCAGGACCAGGCTTCAGCGATGCAGCTGAGTCA
GTGCGCAAAGAACCTAGGCACTGCCCTGGCCGAGCTGCGCACTGCTGCTCAGAAGGCTCAGGAGGCATGT
GGACCTTTGGAGATGGATTCTGCACTGAGTGTTGTACAAAATCTAGAGAAAGACCTACAGGAAATAAAAG
CAGCAGCTCGAGATGGCAAGCTTAAGCCCTTACCTGGGGAAACAATGGAGAAGTGTACCCAAGATCTTGG
CAACAGCACCAAAGCGGTGAGCTCTGCCATCGCCAAGCTGCTGGGGGAGATTGCCCAGGGCAACGAGAAC
TATGCAGGTATTGCAGCTCGGGATGTAGCTGGTGGACTAAGGTCACTAGCCCAGGCTGCGCGGGGTGTGG
CTGCGCTGACATCAGATCCTGCAGTGCAGGCCATTGTGCTTGACACAGCCAGCGACGTTCTGGACAAGGC
CAGCAGCCTCATTGAAGAGGCAAAAAAAGCATCTGGACACCCAGGGGACCCAGAAAGCCAGCAAAGGCTT
GCTCAGGTAGCTAAAGCAGTGACCCAAGCCCTGAACCGCTGTGTCAGCTGCCTGCCTGGCCAAAGAGACG
TGGATAATGCCCTACGAGCCGTTGGAGATGCCAGCAAGCGACTCCTGAGTGACTTGCTTCCTCCAAGCAC
GGGGACATTTCAAGAAGCACAGAGCCGATTGAATGAAGCTGCAGCTGGGTTAAATCAGGCCGCCACAGAA
CTGGTGCAAGCCTCCCGAGGAACTCCTCAGGACCTGGCTCGGGCCTCCGGCCGATTTGGACAGGACTTCA
GCACCTTCCTGGAAGCTGGTGTGGAGATGGCCGGACAGGCCCCGAGCCAGGAGGACCGAGCCCAGGTGGT
GTCCAACCTGAAGGGCATATCCATGTCTTCAAGCAAACTTCTCCTTGCCGCTAAGGCCTTGTCCACAGAC
CCTGCTTCTCCCAACCTCAAGAGTCAGCTGGCTGCGGCTGCCCGGGCAGTGACGGACAGCATCAACCAGC
TCATCACCATGTGCACCCAGCAGGCACCTGGCCAGAAGGAGTGTGACAATGCACTTCGGCAGCTAGAGAC
AGTCCGAGAACTCCTGGAGAATCCAGTCCAGCCCATCAACGACATGTCCTACTTCGGTTGCTTGGACAGT
GTCATGGAGAACTCCAAGGTCCTAGGTGAGGCCATGACTGGCATCTCCCAAAATGCCAAGAATGGAAATC
TGCCGGAGTTTGGAGATGCCATTGCCACAGCCTCCAAGGCTCTCTGTGGCTTCACGGAGGCAGCCGCACA
GGCAGCATATCTAGTTGGTGTCTCTGACCCCAACAGCCAAGCTGGACAGCAAGGACTGGTGGAACCCACA
CAGTTTGCCCGTGCAAACCAGGCAATTCAGATGGCCTGTCAGAGTCTGGGGGAGCCTGGCTGTACCCAGG
CCCAGGTGTTATCTGCAGCCACTATTGTAGCCAAACACACATCTGCATTGTGTAACAGCTGTCGCCTGGC
TTCCGCTAGGACTGCCAATCCCACTGCCAAGCGCCAGTTTGTACAGTCAGCCAAGGAGGTGGCCAACAGT
ACAGCCAATCTTGTCAAGACCATCAAGGCACTAGATGGGGACTTCACAGAAGAGAACCGTGCCCAGTGCC
GAGCAGCCACAGCCCCTCTGCTGGAAGCTGTGGATAACCTGAGTGCCTTTGCCTCCAACCCTGAGTTCTC
CAGCGTCCCTGCCCAGATCAGCCCTGAGGGCAGAGCAGCCATGGAGCCCATTGTAATCTCTGCTAAGACA
ATGTTGGAGAGTGCTGGAGGGCTCATCCAGACAGCTCGGGCGTTAGCAGTCAATCCCCGAGACCCCCCAC
GTTGGTCTGTGCTAGCTGGCCACTCTCGGACTGTCTCAGATTCCATCAAGAAACTTATTACAAGCATGAG
GGACAAAGCCCCAGGGCAGCTGGAGTGTGAGACAGCCATTGCGGCTCTGAACAGCTGCTTGCGGGACCTA
GATCAGGCTTCGCTTGCCGCTGTCAGCCAGCAGCTTGCTCCCCGTGAAGGAATCTCTCAAGAGGCTTTGC
ACACCCAGATGCTCACTGCAGTGCAAGAAATTTCTCATCTCATTGAGCCGCTGGCCAGCGCTGCTCGGGC
TGAAGCCTCCCAGCTGGGACACAAGGTGTCCCAAATGGCCCAGTACTTTGAACCACTCACCCTGGCTGCA
GTGGGTGCTGCGTCTAAGACCCTGAGCCACCCGCAGCAGATGGCACTTCTGGACCAGACTAAAACGTTGG
CAGAGTCTGCCTTGCAGTTGCTATATACTGCCAAGGAGGCTGGTGGTAACCCCAAGCAAGCAGCACACAC
CCAGGAAGCCCTGGAGGAGGCTGTGCAGATGATGACAGAGGCCGTAGAAGACCTGACGACGACCCTCAAC
GAAGCAGCCAGTGCTGCAGGAGTCGTTGGCGGCATGGTGGACTCTATCACTCAGGCCATCAACCAGCTAG
ATGAAGGACCTATGGGTGACCCAGAAGGCTCATTCGTAGATTACCAGACAACCATGGTGAGGACAGCCAA
GGCCATTGCTGTCACTGTTCAGGAGATGGTAACCAAGTCAAACACCAGCCCTGAAGAGCTAGGCCCTCTT
GCCAACCAGCTGACCAGTGACTATGGCCGACTGGCCTCACAAGCCAAGCCTGCAGCTGTGGCTGCTGAAA
ATGAAGAGATAGGCGCTCACATCAAACACCGAGTACAGGAGCTGGGCCATGGCTGCTCTGCTCTGGTCAC
CAAGGCAGGTGCCTTGCAGTGTAGCCCCAGTGATGTCTACACCAAGAAGGAGCTCATAGAGTGTGCCCGC
AGAGTGTCAGAGAAGGTCTCCCATGTTCTGGCTGCACTCCAGGCTGGGAATCGTGGTACCCAGGCCTGCA
TTACAGCAGCCAGTGCTGTGTCTGGTATCATTGCTGACCTCGACACCACCATCATGTTCGCTACTGCTGG
CACACTTAACCGTGAGGGTGCTGAAACTTTTGCTGACCACCGGGAGGGTATCTTAAAGACAGCAAAGGTT
CTTGTGGAGGACACCAAGGTCCTAGTGCAGAATGCAGCTGGGAGCCAGGAGAAGTTGGCACAAGCCGCCC
AGTCCTCCGTGGCCACCATTACCCGCCTCGCTGATGTGGTCAAGCTCGGTGCAGCCAGCCTAGGAGCCGA
AGACCCTGAAACTCAGGTGGTGCTGATCAATGCAGTAAAGGACGTAGCCAAGGCCCTGGGTGACCTCATC
AGCGCTACGAAGGCTGCAGCGGGCAAAGTTGGGGATGACCCTGCAGTGTGGCAGCTCAAGAACTCTGCCA
AGGTGATGGTGACCAATGTGACATCATTGCTCAAGACAGTGAAGGCTGTGGAAGATGAGGCCACCAAAGG
CACACGGGCCCTAGAGGCAACCACAGAGCACATACGTCAGGAACTGGCGGTCTTCTGTTCCCCAGAGCCA
CCTGCCAAGACCTCTACCCCTGAAGACTTCATCCGAATGACCAAGGGTATTACTATGGCAACAGCCAAAG
CCGTTGCTGCTGGCAATTCCTGTCGACAGGAAGATGTCATTGCCACAGCCAATCTGAGCCGACGGGCTAT
TGCGGACATGCTTCGGGCTTGCAAGGAAGCAGCTTTCCACCCAGAAGTGGCGCCTGATGTACGGCTCCGA
GCCCTGCACTATGGCCGGGAGTGTGCCAATGGTTACCTGGAACTGCTGGACCACGTGCTGCTGACCCTTC
AGAAGCCAAACCCAGACCTGAAGCAGCAGCTAACTGGACACTCAAAGCGGGTTGCTGGCTCTGTGACTGA
GCTCATCCAGGCTGCTGAAGCCATGAAAGGAACAGAGTGGGTGGACCCAGAGGACCCTACTGTCATTGCT
GAGAATGAGCTCTTGGGAGCCGCAGCCGCCATCGAGGCTGCAGCCAAGAAGCTGGAGCAGCTGAAGCCCA
GGGCCAAACCCAAGGAGGCGGATGAGTCCTTGAACTTTGAGGAACAAATCCTAGAAGCTGCCAAGTCCAT
CGCTGCAGCCACCAGTGCACTGGTAAAGGCTGCGTCAGCAGCCCAGAGGGAGCTGGTGGCTCAAGGAAAG
GTGGGCGCCATTCCAGCCAATGCACTGGATGATGGGCAGTGGTCGCAGGGCCTCATTTCCGCTGCCCGTA
TGGTGGCTGCGGCCACCAACAATCTGTGTGAAGCAGCTAACGCAGCTGTCCAGGGCCATGCTAGCCAGGA
GAAACTCATTTCCTCAGCCAAGCAAGTAGCTGCCTCCACAGCTCAGCTCCTGGTAGCTTGCAAGGTCAAA
GCAGATCAGGACTCTGAGGCAATGAAACGGCTCCAGGCTGCTGGCAATGCAGTGAAGAGGGCCTCAGATA
ACCTGGTAAAGGCGGCCCAGAAAGCTGCAGCCTTCGAAGACCAGGAGAATGAGACGGTGGTGGTGAAGGA
GAAAATGGTTGGGGGCATTGCCCAGATTATCGCAGCACAGGAAGAGATGCTTCGGAAGGAACGAGAGCTG
GAAGAGGCTCGGAAAAAGCTCGCCCAGATCCGGCAGCAGCAGTACAAGTTCTTGCCTTCAGAGCTTCGAG
ACGAGCACATGGTGAGCAAGGGCGAGGAGGATAACATGGCCATCATCAAGGAGTTCATGCGCTTCAAGGT
GCACATGGAGGGCTCCGTGAACGGCCACGAGTTCGAGATCGAGGGCGAGGGCGAGGGCCGCCCCTACGAG
GGCACCCAGACCGCCAAGCTGAAGGTGACCAAGGGTGGCCCCCTGCCCTTCGCCTGGGACATCCTGTCCC
CTCAGTTCATGTACGGCTCCAAGGCCTACGTGAAGCACCCCGCCGACATCCCCGACTACTTGAAGCTGTC
CTTCCCCGAGGGCTTCAAGTGGGAGCGCGTGATGAACTTCGAGGACGGCGGCGTGGTGACCGTGACCCAG
GACTCCTCCCTGCAGGACGGCGAGTTCATCTACAAGGTGAAGCTGCGCGGCACCAACTTCCCCTCCGACG
GCCCCGTAATGCAGAAGAAGACCATGGGCTGGGAGGCCTCCTCCGAGCGGATGTACCCCGAGGACGGCGC
CCTGAAGGGCGAGATCAAGCAGAGGCTGAAGCTGAAGGACGGCGGCCACTACGACGCTGAGGTCAAGACC
ACCTACAAGGCCAAGAAGCCCGTGCAGCTGCCCGGCGCCTACAACGTCAACATCAAGTTGGACATCACCT
CCCACAACGAGGACTACACCATCGTGGAACAGTACGAACGCGCCGAGGGCCGCCACTCCACCGGCGGCAT
GGACGAGCTGTACAAGTAA
